>Addgene plasmid #43056 | I-CCTC | depositor partial sequence | sequence record 58321 | I-CCTC sequence 424 bps
CGTCTCCTGACCCCAGAGCAGGTCGTGGCGATCGCAAGCCACGACGGAGGAAAGCAAGCCTTGGAAACAG
TACAGAGGCTGTTGCCTGTGCTGTGCCAAGCGCACGGACTCACCCCAGAGCAGGTCGTGGCGATCGCAAG
CCACGACGGAGGAAAGCAAGCCTTGGAAACAGTACAGAGGCTGTTGCCTGTGCTGTGCCAAGCGCACGGC
CTCACCCCAGAGCAGGTCGTGGCCATTGCCTCGAATGGAGGGGGCAAACAGGCGTTGGAAACCGTACAAC
GATTGCTGCCGGTGCTGTGCCAAGCGCACGGATTAACCCCAGAGCAGGTCGTGGCGATCGCAAGCCACGA
CGGAGGAAAGCAAGCCTTGGAAACAGTACAGAGGCTGTTGCCTGTGCTGTGCCAAGCGCACGGCTTAAGA
GACG
