>Addgene plasmid #43056 | I-CCTC | addgene partial sequence | sequence record 59818 | M13-F20 5'-TGTAAAACGACGGCCAGT-3'
TATAGGGCGAATTGGGCCCTCTAGATGCATGCTCGAGCGGCCGCCAGTGTGATGGATATCTGCAGAATTC
GCCCTTATATAGATGCCGTCCTAGCGCGTCTCCTGACCCCAGAGCAGGTCGTGGCGATCGCAAGCCACGA
CGGAGGAAAGCAAGCCTTGGAAACAGTACAGAGGCTGTTGCCTGTGCTGTGCCAAGCGCACGGACTCACC
CCAGAGCAGGTCGTGGCGATCGCAAGCCACGACGGAGGAAAGCAAGCCTTGGAAACAGTACAGAGGCTGT
TGCCTGTGCTGTGCCAAGCGCACGGCCTCACCCCAGAGCAGGTCGTGGCCATTGCCTCGAATGGAGGGGG
CAAACAGGCGTTGGAAACCGTACAACGATTGCTGCCGGTGCTGTGCCAAGCGCACGGATTAACCCCAGAG
CAGGTCGTGGCGATCGCAAGCCACGACGGAGGAAAGCAAGCCTTGGAAACAGTACAGAGGCTGTTGCCTG
TGCTGTGCCAAGCGCACGGCTTAAGAGACGTGGGCACAGGAAAGATACTTAAGGGCGAATTCCAGCACAC
TGGCGGCCGTTACTAGTGGATCCGAGCTCGGTACCAAGCTTGGCGTAATCATGGTCATAGCTGTTTCCTG
TGTGAAATTGTTATCCGCTCACAATTCCACACAACATACGAGCCGGAAGCATAAAGTGTAAAGCCTGGGG
TGCCTAATGAGTGAGCTAACTCACATTAATTGCGTTGCGCTCACTGCCCGCTTTCCAGTCGGGAAACCTG
TCGTGCCAGCTGCATTAATGAATCGGCCAACGCGCGGGGAGAGGCGGTTTGCGTATTGGGCGCTCTTCCG
CTTCCTC
