[The description below was written by a language model from this plasmid's Addgene catalogue record.]
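Description:
I-CCTC is a bacterial cloning plasmid built on the commercial pCRII-TOPO backbone (about 4.0 kb without insert), into which a 424 bp synthetic fragment was introduced by TOPO cloning. It is maintained as a high-copy plasmid in E. coli and is selectable with both ampicillin and kanamycin, consistent with the dual resistance markers carried by this backbone. The insert sits between the T7 and M13 reverse priming sites, which are the recorded sequencing primers for verifying it. No feature table accompanies the record, so the detailed layout of the plasmid can only be inferred from the standard backbone, and nothing indicates that the insert is meant to be expressed from this vector.

The record describes the insert only by its name and as synthetic, without stating its function. The plasmid was deposited in connection with a TALEN genome-editing system developed for generating human stem cell-based disease models. In that context, the name and size suggest a pre-assembled block of TALE repeat units: 424 bp is roughly what four repeats of about 34 amino acids each would occupy, and "CCTC" plausibly denotes the four DNA bases those repeats recognise, with the "I" prefix perhaps marking the block's position in an ordered assembly. This interpretation is an inference rather than something the record states. On that reading, the plasmid would serve as a library component, a stock of a defined multimer module to be excised or amplified and joined with other modules to build a full-length custom TALE DNA-binding array in a separate nuclease expression vector, rather than a functional construct in its own right.
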