Addgene plasmid #43056: I-CCTC
Depositing lab: Chad Cowan & Kiran Musunuru. Depositing organization: Harvard University. Publication: A TALEN Genome-Editing System for Generating Human Stem Cell-Based Disease Models. Ding Q, Lee YK, Schaefer EA, Peters DT, Veres A, Kim K, Kuperwasser N, Motola DL, Meissner TB, Hendriks WT, Trevisan M, Gupta RM, Moisan A, Banks E, Friesen M, Schinzel RT, Xia F, Tang A, Xia Y, Figueroa E, Wann A, Ahfeldt T, Daheron L, Zhang F, Rubin LL, Peng LF, Chung RT, Musunuru K, Cowan CA. Cell Stem Cell. 2012 Dec 12. pii: S1934-5909(12)00645-5. doi: 10.1016/j.stem.2012.11.011. PubMed 23246482.
Backbone
  Vector backbone: pCRII-TOPO
  Backbone manufacturer: Invitrogen
  Backbone size w/o insert (bp): 3973
  Vector type: Bacterial Cloning
Growth in bacteria
  Bacterial resistance: Ampicillin and Kanamycin, 100 & 50 μg/mL
  Growth temperature: 37°C
  Growth strain: Top10
  Copy number: High Copy
Gene/Insert
  Gene/Insert name: I-CCTC
  Species: Synthetic
  Insert size (bp): 424
  Cloning method: TOPO Cloning
  Sequencing primers: 5′ T7; 3′ M13-rev
Terms and licenses: Academic/Nonprofit Terms; Industry Terms: Not Available to Industry
How to cite: I-CCTC was a gift from Chad Cowan & Kiran Musunuru (Addgene plasmid # 43056 ; http://n2t.net/addgene:43056 ; RRID:Addgene_43056)
